Addgene plasmid #183563: pKDR-CBh.14
Purpose: One in a series of plasmids to titrate levels of expressed protein to levels of endogenous protein (attenuated CBh promoter, Fig 3)
Depositing lab: Erik Dent. Depositing organization: University of Wisconsin, Madison. Publication: A Single Transcript Knockdown-Replacement Strategy Employing 5' UTR Secondary Structures to Precisely Titrate Rescue Protein Translation. Millette MM, Holland ED, Tenpas TJ, Dent EW. Front Genome Ed. 2022 Mar 28;4:803375. doi: 10.3389/fgeed.2022.803375. eCollection 2022. PubMed 35419562.
Backbone
  Vector backbone: pKDR
  Vector type: Mammalian Expression
Growth in bacteria
  Bacterial resistance: Ampicillin, 100 μg/mL
  Growth temperature: 37°C
  Growth strain: DH5alpha
  Copy number: High Copy
Gene/Insert
  Gene/Insert name: KDR-CBh.14
  Species: Other
  Promoter: CBh
  Cloning method: Gibson Cloning
Terms and licenses: Academic/Nonprofit Terms; Industry Terms: Not Available to Industry
How to cite: pKDR-CBh.14 was a gift from Erik Dent (Addgene plasmid # 183563 ; http://n2t.net/addgene:183563 ; RRID:Addgene_183563)
