[The description below was written by a language model from this plasmid's Addgene catalogue record and pLannotate feature annotations shown in this document.]
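Description:
pKDR-CBh.14 is a 6.4 kb mammalian expression plasmid built on the pKDR ("knockdown-replacement") backbone, one member of a series designed to titrate the amount of an exogenously expressed protein so that it approximates endogenous levels. It is propagated in E. coli as a high-copy plasmid through a ColE1/pUC-type origin and selected with ampicillin via the β-lactamase gene. Remnants of lac regulatory elements are carried over from the backbone, along with an SV40 origin and an SV40 poly(A) signal.

The payload is a single Pol II transcription unit driven by the CBh promoter, annotated here as its three parts: a CMV enhancer, the chicken β-actin promoter and a hybrid CBA/MVM intron. Downstream lie the green/yellow fluorescent protein mClover3, an EMCV IRES, and the red fluorescent protein mScarlet-I, so both reporters are translated from the same mRNA, one cap-dependently and one through the IRES. After mScarlet-I, the annotation picks up miR-30a 3' flanking sequence, which is consistent with a miR-30-style shRNA scaffold for the knockdown arm of the system, although no specific hairpin or target is annotated or stated. The transcript ends at a rabbit β-globin poly(A) signal.

The record describes this version as carrying an attenuated CBh promoter, and the associated strategy relies on 5' UTR secondary structures to reduce translation of the rescue protein. The specific attenuating element denoted by ".14" is not annotated in the feature table. With two reporters on one transcript, the construct appears suited to measuring the degree of attenuation ratiometrically. The record does not state which reporter serves as the titrated readout.
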