Features (pLannotate 1.2.2; 21 found; start..end, strand, type, name):
     12..297     +  enhancer       CMV enhancer: human cytomegalovirus immediate early enhancer; contains an 18-bp deletion relative to the standard CMV enhancer
    299..576     +  promoter       chicken β-actin promoter: No description available
    577..804     +  intron         hybrid intron: hybrid between chicken β-actin (CBA) and minute virus of mice (MMV) introns (Gray et al., 2011)
    855..1571    +  CDS            mClover3: mClover3 is a basic (constitutively fluorescent) green/yellow fluorescent protein published in 2016, derived from Aequorea victoria. It is reported to be a rapidly-maturing monomer with high acid sensitivity.
   1716..2178    +  misc_feature   IRES: internal ribosome entry site (IRES) of the encephalomyocarditis virus (EMCV)
   2258..2950    +  CDS            mScarlet-I: mScarlet-I is a basic (constitutively fluorescent) red fluorescent protein published in 2016, derived from synthetic construct. It is reported to be a rapidly-maturing monomer with moderate acid sensitivity.
   3157..3283    +  ncRNA          3' miR-30a: sequence downstream of the 71-nt precursor of the human miR-30a microRNA (Zeng et al., 2002) miRNA
   3313..3352    +  promoter       PGK promoter (fragment): mouse phosphoglycerate kinase 1 promoter
   3358..3429    +  CDS            HBB (fragment): HBB_PONPY - Experimental evidence at transcript level: Swiss-Prot protein existence level 2. Involved in oxygen transport from the lung to the various peripheral tissues. From Pongo pygmaeus (Bornean orangutan).
   3500..3555    +  polyA_signal   β-globin poly(A) signal: rabbit β-globin polyadenylation signal (Gil and Proudfoot, 1987)
   3940..3956    -  protein_bind   lac operator: The lac repressor binds to the lac operator to inhibit transcription in E. coli. This inhibition can be relieved by adding lactose or isopropyl-β-D-thiogalactopyranoside (IPTG). lac repressor encoded by lacI
   3964..3994    -  promoter       lac promoter: promoter for the E. coli lac operon
   4009..4030    -  protein_bind   CAP binding site: CAP binding activates transcription in the presence of cAMP. E. coli catabolite activator protein
   4043..4082    -  CDS            lacI (fragment): lac repressor; lacI; The lac repressor binds to the lac operator to inhibit transcription in E. coli. This inhibition can be relieved by adding lactose or isopropyl-β-D-thiogalactopyranoside (IPTG).
   4089..4111    +  promoter       SV40 promoter (fragment): SV40 enhancer and early promoter
   4135..4270    +  rep_origin     SV40 ori: SV40 origin of replication
   4290..4424    +  polyA_signal   SV40 poly(A) signal: SV40 polyadenylation signal
   4426..4480    -  CDS            lacI (fragment): lac repressor; lacI; The lac repressor binds to the lac operator to inhibit transcription in E. coli. This inhibition can be relieved by adding lactose or isopropyl-β-D-thiogalactopyranoside (IPTG).
   4663..5251    -  rep_origin     ori: high-copy-number ColE1/pMB1/pBR322/pUC origin of replication
   5422..6282    -  CDS            AmpR: β-lactamase; bla; confers resistance to ampicillin, carbenicillin, and related antibiotics
   6283..6387    -  promoter       AmpR promoter: bla
>Addgene plasmid #183563 | pKDR-CBh.14 | addgene full sequence | sequence record 365452 | Addgene NGS Result
GTCGACGTACCCGTTACATAACTTACGGTAAATGGCCCGCCTGGCTGACCGCCCAACGACCCCCGCCCAT
TGACGTCAATAGTAACGCCAATAGGGACTTTCCATTGACGTCAATGGGTGGAGTATTTACGGTAAACTGC
CCACTTGGCAGTACATCAAGTGTATCATATGCCAAGTACGCCCCCTATTGACGTCAATGACGGTAAATGG
CCCGCCTGGCATTGTGCCCAGTACATGACCTTATGGGACTTTCCTACTTGGCAGTACATCTACGTATTAG
TCATCGCTATTACCATGGTCGAGGTGAGCCCCACGTTCTGCTTCACTCTCCCCATCTCCCCCCCCTCCCC
ACCCCCAATTTTGTATTTATTTATTTTTTAATTATTTTGTGCAGCGATGGGGGCGGGGGGGGGGGGGGGG
CGCGCGCCRGGSGGGGSGGGGSGGGGSGRGGGGSGGGGSGGGGCGAGGCGGRGAGGTGCGGCGGCAGCCA
ATCAGAGCGGCGCGCTCCGAAAGTTTCCTTTTATGGCGAGGCGGCGGCGGCGGCGGCCCTATAAAAAGCG
AAGCGCGCGGCGGGCGGGAGTCGCTGCGCGCTGCCTTCGCCCCGTGCCCCGCTCCGCCGCCGCCTCGCGC
CGCCCGCCCCGGCTCTGACTGACCGCGTTACTCCCACAGGTGAGCGGGCGGGACGGCCCTTCTCCTCCGG
GCTGTAATTAGCTGAGCAAGAGGTAAGGGTTTAAGGGATGGTTGGTTGGTGGGGTATTAATGTTTAATTA
CCTGGAGCACCTGCCTGAAATCACTTTTTTTCAGGTTGGACCGGTCGGCCGCCGAGGGGTATACTCCCCT
CGGCGGCCGCCACCATGGTGAGCAAGGGCGAGGAGCTGTTCACCGGGGTGGTGCCCATCCTGGTCGAGCT
GGACGGCGACGTAAACGGCCACAAGTTCAGCGTCCGCGGCGAGGGCGAGGGCGATGCCACCAACGGCAAG
CTGACCCTGAAGTTCATCTGCACCACCGGCAAGCTGCCCGTGCCCTGGCCCACCCTCGTGACCACCTTCG
GCTACGGCGTGGCCTGCTTCAGCCGCTACCCCGACCACATGAAGCAGCACGACTTCTTCAAGTCCGCCAT
GCCCGAAGGCTACGTCCAGGAGCGCACCATCTCTTTCAAGGACGACGGTACCTACAAGACCCGCGCCGAG
GTGAAGTTCGAGGGCGACACCCTGGTGAACCGCATCGAGCTGAAGGGCATCGACTTCAAGGAGGACGGCA
ACATCCTGGGGCACAAGCTGGAGTACAACTTCAACAGCCACTACGTCTATATCACGGCCGACAAGCAGAA
GAACTGCATCAAGGCTAACTTCAAGATCCGCCACAACGTTGAGGACGGCAGCGTGCAGCTCGCCGACCAC
TACCAGCAGAACACCCCCATCGGCGACGGCCCCGTGCTGCTGCCCGACAACCACTACCTGAGCCATCAGT
CCAAGCTGAGCAAAGACCCCAACGAGAAGCGCGATCACATGGTCCTGCTGGAGTTCGTGACCGCCGCCGG
GATTACACATGGCATGGACGAGCTGTACAAGTAGCCTGCAGGGTCACCTAAATAATTCCGCCCCCCCCTC
TCCCTCCCCCCCCCCTAACGTTACTGGCCGAAGCCGCTTGGAATAAGGCCGGTGTGCGTTTGTCTATATG
TTATTTTCCACCATATTGCCGTCTTTTGGCAATGTGAGGGCCCGGAAACCTGGCCCTGTCTTCTTGACGA
GCATTCCTAGGGGTCTTTCCCCTCTCGCCAAAGGAATGCAAGGTCTGTTGAATGTCGTGAAGGAAGCAGT
TCCTCTGGAAGCTTCTTGAAGACAAACAACGTCTGTAGCGACCCTTTGCAGGCAGCGGAACCCCCCACCT
GGCGACAGGTGCCTCTGCGGCCAAAAGCCACGTGTATAAGATACACCTGCAAAGGCGGCACAACCCCAGT
GCCACGTTGTGAGTTGGATAGTTGTGGAAAGAGTCAAATGGCTCTCCTCAAGCGTATTCAACAAGGGGCT
GAAGGATGCCCAGAAGGTACCCCATTGTATGGGATCTGATCTGGGGCCTCGGTGCACATGCTTTACATGT
GTTTAGTCGAGGTTAAAAAAACGTCTAGGCCCCCCGAACCACGGGGACGTGGTTTTCCTTTGAAAAACAC
GATGATAATATGGCCACAACCATGGGCTGCACCGTGAGCGCCGAGGACAAGGCGGCGGCCGAGCGCGGCT
CTGGTTCCGGCACTAGTGTGAGTAAAGGAGAGGCCGTTATAAAAGAGTTCATGCGGTTCAAGGTACACAT
GGAGGGATCAATGAACGGACACGAGTTCGAAATCGAAGGGGAAGGAGAGGGCAGGCCCTATGAGGGTACT
CAGACCGCCAAACTCAAAGTGACAAAGGGAGGCCCTTTGCCTTTCTCTTGGGACATCTTGTCACCACAAT
TTATGTATGGCTCCCGAGCATTTATAAAACACCCAGCAGACATACCCGATTACTACAAGCAGTCTTTCCC
AGAAGGTTTTAAATGGGAAAGGGTCATGAACTTTGAGGATGGTGGTGCTGTGACGGTGACGCAGGATACT
TCTTTGGAGGACGGAACACTCATCTACAAGGTAAAGCTCAGGGGCACGAACTTCCCGCCGGACGGACCAG
TCATGCAGAAAAAGACTATGGGATGGGAGGCTTCCACCGAACGGTTGTATCCCGAGGACGGTGTTTTGAA
GGGAGATATAAAAATGGCTCTTCGGCTGAAAGATGGAGGCAGATACTTGGCAGATTTTAAGACCACGTAT
AAGGCAAAAAAACCAGTGCAAATGCCGGGAGCATATAACGTTGACCGCAAACTGGACATCACCTCACATA
ACGAGGATTATACAGTAGTAGAACAGTACGAAAGAAGCGAAGGGAGGCACAGCACCGGGGGTATGGATGA
GCTGTATAAGTGATAGGCATGCTGTTTGAATGAGGCTTCAGTACTTTACAGAATCGTTGCCTGCACATCT
TGGAAACACTTGCTGGGATTACTTCGACTTCTTAACCCAACAGAAGGCTCGAGAAGGTATATTGCTGTTG
ACAGTGAGCGCACTCTTTCTAGGAGGTTGTGATAGTGAAGCCACAGATGTATCACAACCTCCTAGAAAGA
GTATGCCTACTGCCTCGGACTTCAAGGGGCTAGAATTCGAGCAATTATCTTGTTTACTAAAACTGAATAC
CTTGCTATCTCTTTGATACATTTTTACAAAGCTGAATTAAAATGGTATAAATTAAATCACTTTTTTCAAT
TGACGCGTGATCTAATTCTACCGGGTAGGGGAGGCGCTTTTCCCAAGGCAGTCTGGAGCATGGCCGCACT
CCTCAGGTGCAGGCTGCCTATCAGAAGGTGGTGGCTGGTGTGGCCAATGCCCTGGCTCACAAATACCACT
GAGATCTTTTTCCCTCTGCCAAAAATTATGGGGACATCATGAAGCCCCTTGAGCATCTGACTTCTGGCTA
ATAAAGGAAATTTATTTTCATTGCAATAGTGTGTTGGAATTTTTTGTGTCTCTCACTCGGAAGGACATAT
GGGAGGGCAAATCATTTAAAACATCAGAATGAGTATTTGGTTTAGAGTTTGGCAACATATGCCCATATGC
TGGCTGCCATGAACAAAGGTTGGCTATAAAGAGGTCATCAGTATATGAAACAGCCCCCTGCTGTCCATTC
CTTATTCCATAGAAAAGCCTTGACTTGAGGTTAGATTTTTTTTATATTTTGTTTTGTGTTATTTTTTTCT
TTAACATCCCTAAAATTTTCCTTACATGTTTTACTAGCCAGATTTTTCCTCCTCTCCTGACTACTCCCAG
TCATAGCTGTCCCTCTTCTCTTATGGAGATCCCTCGACCTGCAGCCCAAGCTTGGCGTAATCATGGTCAT
AGCTGTTTCCTGTGTGAAATTGTTATCCGCTCACAATTCCACACAACATACGAGCCGGAAGCATAAAGTG
TAAAGCCTGGGGTGCCTAATGAGTGAGCTAACTCACATTAATTGCGTTGCGCTCACTGCCCGCTTTCCAG
TCGGGAAACCTGTCGTGCCAGCGGATCCGCATCTCAATTAGTCAGCAACCATAGTCCCGCCCCTAACTCC
GCCCATCCCGCCCCTAACTCCGCCCAGTTCCGCCCATTCTCCGCCCCATGGCTGACTAATTTTTTTTATT
TATGCAGAGGCCGAGGCCGCCTCGGCCTCTGAGCTATTCCAGAAGTAGTGAGGAGGCTTTTTTGGAGGCC
TAGGCTTTTGCAAAAAGCTAACTTGTTTATTGCAGCTTATAATGGTTACAAATAAAGCAATAGCATCACA
AATTTCACAAATAAAGCATTTTTTTCACTGCATTCTAGTTGTGGTTTGTCCAAACTCATCAATGTATCTT
ATCATGTCTGGATCCGCTGCATTAATGAATCGGCCAACGCGCGGGGAGAGGCGGTTTGCGTATTGGGCGC
TCTTCCGCTTCCTCGCTCACTGACTCGCTGCGCTCGGTCGTTCGGCTGCGGCGAGCGGTATCAGCTCACT
CAAAGGCGGTAATACGGTTATCCACAGAATCAGGGGATAACGCAGGAAAGAACATGTGAGCAAAAGGCCA
GCAAAAGGCCAGGAACCGTAAAAAGGCCGCGTTGCTGGCGTTTTTCCATAGGCTCCGCCCCCCTGACGAG
CATCACAAAAATCGACGCTCAAGTCAGAGGTGGCGAAACCCGACAGGACTATAAAGATACCAGGCGTTTC
CCCCTGGAAGCTCCCTCGTGCGCTCTCCTGTTCCGACCCTGCCGCTTACCGGATACCTGTCCGCCTTTCT
CCCTTCGGGAAGCGTGGCGCTTTCTCATAGCTCACGCTGTAGGTATCTCAGTTCGGTGTAGGTCGTTCGC
TCCAAGCTGGGCTGTGTGCACGAACCCCCCGTTCAGCCCGACCGCTGCGCCTTATCCGGTAACTATCGTC
TTGAGTCCAACCCGGTAAGACACGACTTATCGCCACTGGCAGCAGCCACTGGTAACAGGATTAGCAGAGC
GAGGTATGTAGGCGGTGCTACAGAGTTCTTGAAGTGGTGGCCTAACTACGGCTACACTAGAAGAACAGTA
TTTGGTATCTGCGCTCTGCTGAAGCCAGTTACCTTCGGAAAAAGAGTTGGTAGCTCTTGATCCGGCAAAC
AAACCACCGCTGGTAGCGGTGGTTTTTTTGTTTGCAAGCAGCAGATTACGCGCAGAAAAAAAGGATCTCA
AGAAGATCCTTTGATCTTTTCTACGGGGTCTGACGCTCAGTGGAACGAAAACTCACGTTAAGGGATTTTG
GTCATGAGATTATCAAAAAGGATCTTCACCTAGATCCTTTTAAATTAAAAATGAAGTTTTAAATCAATCT
AAAGTATATATGAGTAAACTTGGTCTGACAGTTACCAATGCTTAATCAGTGAGGCACCTATCTCAGCGAT
CTGTCTATTTCGTTCATCCATAGTTGCCTGACTCCCCGTCGTGTAGATAACTACGATACGGGAGGGCTTA
CCATCTGGCCCCAGTGCTGCAATGATACCGCGAGACCCACGCTCACCGGCTCCAGATTTATCAGCAATAA
ACCAGCCAGCCGGAAGGGCCGAGCGCAGAAGTGGTCCTGCAACTTTATCCGCCTCCATCCAGTCTATTAA
TTGTTGCCGGGAAGCTAGAGTAAGTAGTTCGCCAGTTAATAGTTTGCGCAACGTTGTTGCCATTGCTACA
GGCATCGTGGTGTCACGCTCGTCGTTTGGTATGGCTTCATTCAGCTCCGGTTCCCAACGATCAAGGCGAG
TTACATGATCCCCCATGTTGTGCAAAAAAGCGGTTAGCTCCTTCGGTCCTCCGATCGTTGTCAGAAGTAA
GTTGGCCGCAGTGTTATCACTCATGGTTATGGCAGCACTGCATAATTCTCTTACTGTCATGCCATCCGTA
AGATGCTTTTCTGTGACTGGTGAGTACTCAACCAAGTCATTCTGAGAATAGTGTATGCGGCGACCGAGTT
GCTCTTGCCCGGCGTCAATACGGGATAATACCGCGCCACATAGCAGAACTTTAAAAGTGCTCATCATTGG
AAAACGTTCTTCGGGGCGAAAACTCTCAAGGATCTTACCGCTGTTGAGATCCAGTTCGATGTAACCCACT
CGTGCACCCAACTGATCTTCAGCATCTTTTACTTTCACCAGCGTTTCTGGGTGAGCAAAAACAGGAAGGC
AAAATGCCGCAAAAAAGGGAATAAGGGCGACACGGAAATGTTGAATACTCATACTCTTCCTTTTTCAATA
TTATTGAAGCATTTATCAGGGTTATTGTCTCATGAGCGGATACATATTTGAATGTATTTAGAAAAATAAA
CAAATAGGGGTTCCGCGCACATTTCCCCGAAAAGTGCCACCTG
